Addgene plasmid #133979: pcDNA3-Flag-RNF168 delta MIU2
Purpose: mammalian expression vector of Flag tagged RNF168 where the second motif interacting with ubiquitin (MIU) has been deleted
Depositing lab: Daniel Durocher. Publication: The RIDDLE syndrome protein mediates a ubiquitin-dependent signaling cascade at sites of DNA damage. Stewart GS, Panier S, Townsend K, Al-Hakim AK, Kolas NK, Miller ES, Nakada S, Ylanko J, Olivarius S, Mendez M, Oldreive C, Wildenhain J, Tagliaferro A, Pelletier L, Taubenheim N, Durandy A, Byrd PJ, Stankovic T, Taylor AM, Durocher D. Cell. 2009 Feb 6;136(3):420-34. doi: 10.1016/j.cell.2008.12.042. PubMed 19203578.
Backbone
  Vector backbone: pcDNA3
  Backbone manufacturer: Invitrogen
  Backbone size w/o insert (bp): 8484
  Total vector size (bp): 10125
  Vector type: Mammalian Expression
Growth in bacteria
  Bacterial resistance: Ampicillin, 100 μg/mL
  Growth temperature: 37°C
  Growth strain: DH5alpha
  Copy number: High Copy
Gene/Insert
  Gene/Insert name: RNF168
  Species: H. sapiens (human)
  Insert size (bp): 1641
  Mutation: deletion of MIU2
  Entrez Gene: RNF168 (a.k.a. RIDL, hRNF168)
  Promoter: CMV
  Tag / fusion protein: Flag (N terminal on insert)
  Cloning method: Restriction Enzyme; 5′ cloning site AscI (not destroyed); 3′ cloning site XbaI (not destroyed)
  Sequencing primers: 5′ CMV-F; 3′ BGH-rev
Terms and licenses: Academic/Nonprofit Terms; Industry Terms
How to cite: pcDNA3-Flag-RNF168 delta MIU2 was a gift from Daniel Durocher (Addgene plasmid # 133979 ; http://n2t.net/addgene:133979 ; RRID:Addgene_133979)
