[The description below was written by a language model from this plasmid's Addgene catalogue record and pLannotate feature annotations shown in this document.]
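Description:
pcDNA3-Flag-RNF168 delta MIU2 is a mammalian expression plasmid built on the Invitrogen pcDNA3 backbone that encodes human RNF168 lacking its second motif interacting with ubiquitin (MIU2), fused at the N terminus to a Flag epitope. In bacteria it is maintained at high copy through a ColE1/pUC-type origin and selected with ampicillin via the β-lactamase gene. An f1 origin is also present. For mammalian cells, an SV40 early promoter drives a neomycin phosphotransferase cassette ending in an SV40 poly(A) signal, which would permit G418 selection of stable transfectants.

The expression cassette uses the CMV immediate early enhancer and promoter, followed by a T7 promoter, the Flag tag (annotated as a fragment of a 3xFLAG element, consistent with a single epitope), and the 1,641 bp RNF168 coding region cloned between AscI and XbaI sites. An antisense SP6 promoter and the bovine growth hormone poly(A) signal lie downstream. RNF168 is an E3 ubiquitin ligase that is recruited to DNA double-strand breaks by binding ubiquitinated histone H2A/H2AX and amplifies RNF8-dependent ubiquitination. That amplification promotes accumulation of repair proteins at lesions. Removing MIU2 makes the construct suitable for testing how this ubiquitin-binding motif contributes to RNF168 localisation and signalling at damage sites, with the Flag tag allowing detection or immunoprecipitation.

The catalogue lists a backbone of 8,484 bp and a total size of 10,125 bp, whereas the sequenced record is 7,055 nt. The annotated sequence contains a complete set of pcDNA3 elements plus the insert, so the catalogue sizes appear to be overstated. Short annotated fragments such as the HIV-1 LTR, ble and lacI hits are probably incidental matches to backbone sequence rather than functional elements.
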