Features (pLannotate 1.2.2; 22 found; start..end, strand, type, name):
     93..472     +  enhancer       CMV enhancer: human cytomegalovirus immediate early enhancer
    473..676     +  promoter       CMV promoter: human cytomegalovirus (CMV) immediate early promoter
    672..705     +  LTR            5' LTR (truncated) (fragment): truncated 5' long terminal repeat (LTR) from HIV-1
    721..739     +  promoter       T7 promoter: promoter for bacteriophage T7 RNA polymerase
    761..785     +  CDS            3xFLAG (fragment): three tandem FLAG® epitope tags
    810..2450    +  CDS            RNF168: RN168_HUMAN - Experimental evidence at protein level: Swiss-Prot protein existence level 1. E3 ubiquitin-protein ligase required for accumulation of repair proteins to sites of DNA damage. Acts with UBE2N/UBC13 to amplify the RNF8-dependent histone ubiquitination. Recruited to sites of DNA damage at double-strand breaks (DSBs) by binding to ubiquitinated histone H2A and H2AX and amplifies the RNF8-dependent H2A ubiquitination, promoting the formation of 'Lys-63'-linked ubiquitin conjugates. This leads to concentrate ubiquitinated histones H2A and H2AX at DNA lesions to the threshold required f
   2466..2484    -  promoter       SP6 promoter: promoter for bacteriophage SP6 RNA polymerase
   2510..2734    +  polyA_signal   bGH poly(A) signal: bovine growth hormone polyadenylation signal
   2738..2759    +  promoter       SV40 promoter (fragment): SV40 enhancer and early promoter
   2780..3208    +  rep_origin     f1 ori (sequence partly withheld): f1 bacteriophage origin of replication; arrow indicates direction of (+) strand synthesis
   3222..3551    +  promoter       SV40 promoter: SV40 enhancer and early promoter
   3618..4409    +  CDS            neo: KKA2_KLEPN - Also known as kan, nptII. Experimental evidence at protein level: Swiss-Prot protein existence level 1. Resistance to kanamycin, neomycin, paromomycin, ribostamycin, butirosin and gentamicin B. From Klebsiella pneumoniae.
   4433..4591    +  CDS            ble (fragment): BLE_KLEPN - Experimental evidence at protein level: Swiss-Prot protein existence level 1. Binding protein with a strong affinity to the bleomycin family of antibiotics. Binds to CL990; an antimitotic-antibiotic compound. From Klebsiella pneumoniae.
   4586..4707    +  polyA_signal   SV40 poly(A) signal: SV40 polyadenylation signal
   4780..4796    -  protein_bind   lac operator: The lac repressor binds to the lac operator to inhibit transcription in E. coli. This inhibition can be relieved by adding lactose or isopropyl-β-D-thiogalactopyranoside (IPTG). lac repressor encoded by lacI
   4804..4834    -  promoter       lac promoter: promoter for the E. coli lac operon
   4849..4870    -  protein_bind   CAP binding site: CAP binding activates transcription in the presence of cAMP. E. coli catabolite activator protein
   4883..4975    -  CDS            lacI (fragment): lac repressor; lacI; The lac repressor binds to the lac operator to inhibit transcription in E. coli. This inhibition can be relieved by adding lactose or isopropyl-β-D-thiogalactopyranoside (IPTG).
   5158..5746    -  rep_origin     ori: high-copy-number ColE1/pMB1/pBR322/pUC origin of replication
   5917..6777    -  CDS            AmpR: β-lactamase; bla; confers resistance to ampicillin, carbenicillin, and related antibiotics
   6778..6882    -  promoter       AmpR promoter: bla
   6941..6993    -  misc_feature   bom (fragment): basis of mobility region from pBR322
>Addgene plasmid #133979 | pcDNA3-Flag-RNF168 delta MIU2 | addgene full sequence | sequence record 262016 | Addgene NGS Result
AAGGCAAGGCTTGACCGACAATTGCATGAAGAATCTGCTTAGGGTTAGGCGTTTTGCGCTGCTTCGCGAT
GTACGGGCCAGATATACGCGTTGACATTGATTATTGACTAGTTATTAATAGTAATCAATTACGGGGTCAT
TAGTTCATAGCCCATATATGGAGTTCCGCGTTACATAACTTACGGTAAATGGCCCGCCTGGCTGACCGCC
CAACGACCCCCGCCCATTGACGTCAATAATGACGTATGTTCCCATAGTAACGCCAATAGGGACTTTCCAT
TGACGTCAATGGGTGGAGTATTTACGGTAAACTGCCCACTTGGCAGTACATCAAGTGTATCATATGCCAA
GTACGCCCCCTATTGACGTCAATGACGGTAAATGGCCCGCCTGGCATTATGCCCAGTACATGACCTTATG
GGACTTTCCTACTTGGCAGTACATCTACGTATTAGTCATCGCTATTACCATGGTGATGCGGTTTTGGCAG
TACATCAATGGGCGTGGATAGCGGTTTGACTCACGGGGATTTCCAAGTCTCCACCCCATTGACGTCAATG
GGAGTTTGTTTTGGCACCAAAATCAACGGGACTTTCCAAAATGTCGTAACAACTCCGCCCCATTGACGCA
AATGGGCGGTAGGCGTGTACGGTGGGAGGTCTATATAAGCAGAGCTCTCTGGCTAACTAGAGAACCCACT
GCTTACTGGCTTATCGAAATTAATACGACTCACTATAGGGAGACCCAAGCTTGGTACCATGGACTACAAA
GACGATGACGATAAAGCCGCCAGTTTAAACGGCGCGCCTATGGCTCTACCCAAAGACGCCATCCCCTCGC
TGTCCGAGTGCCAGTGCGGGATCTGCATGGAAATCCTCGTGGAGCCCGTCACCCTCCCGTGTAACCACAC
GCTGTGTAAACCGTGCTTCCAGTCGACCGTCGAAAAGGCGAGTTTATGCTGTCCCTTCTGTCGCCGCCGG
GTATCGTCGTGGACTCGGTACCATACCCGAAGAAATTCTCTCGTCAACGTGGAACTGTGGACGATAATTC
AAAAACACTATCCCAGGGAGTGCAAGCTTAGAGCGTCTGGCCAAGAATCAGAGGAAGTGGCTGATGACTA
TCAGCCAGTTCGTCTGCTCAGTAAACCTGGGGAACTGAGAAGAGAATATGAAGAGGAAATAAGCAAGGTG
GCGGCAGAGCGACGGGCCAGCGAGGAAGAAGAAAACAAAGCCAGTGAAGAATACATACAGAGGTTGTTGG
CAGAGGAGGAAGAAGAGGAAAAAAGACAGGCAGAAAAAAGGCGAAGAGCGATGGAAGAACAACTGAAAAG
TGATGAGGAACTGGCAAGAAAGCTAAGCATTGATATTAACAATTTCTGTGAGGGAAGTATCTCGGCTTCT
CCCTTGAATTCCAGAAAATCTGATCCAGTTACACCCAAGTCTGAAAAGAAAAGTAAGAACAAACAAAGAA
ACACTGGAGATATTCAGAAGTATTTGACACCGAAATCTCAGTTTGGGTCAGCCTCACACTCTGAAGCTGT
ACAAGAAGTCAGGAAAGACTCCGTATCTAAGGACATTGACAGTAGTGATAGGAAAAGCCCAACAGGGCAA
GACACAGAAATAGAAGATATGCCGACACTTTCTCCACAGATATCCCTTGGAGTTGGAGAACAAGGTGCAG
ATTCTTCAATAGAGTCCCCTATGCCATGGTTATGTGCCTGTGGTGCCGAATGGTACCATGAAGGAAACGT
CAAAACAAGACCAAGCAATCATGGGAAAGAGTTATGTGTCTTAAGTCACGAGCGACCTAAAACCAGAGTT
CCCTACTCGAAAGAAACTGCAGTTATGCCTTGTGGCAGAACAGAAAGTGGGTGCGCCCCCACATCAGGGG
TGACACAGACAAATGGAAACAACACAGGTGAGACAGAAAATGAAGAGTCGTGCCTACTGATCAGTAAGGA
GATTTCCAAAAGAAAAAACCAAGAATCTTCCTTTGAAGCAGTCAAGGATCCATGCTTTTCTGCAAAAAGA
AGAAAAGTGTCCCCCGAATCTTCCCCAGATCAAGAGGAAACAGAAATAAACTTTACCCAAAAACTGATAG
ATTTGGAGCATCTACTGTTTGAGGTGCCAAACCGGCAAAAAGGATCCCCAGATGAGTATCACTTACGCGC
TACATCCTCCCCTCCAGACAAAGTGCTAAATGGACAGAGGAAGAATCCCAAAGATGGGAACTTCAAAAGG
CAAACTCACACAAAGCATCCAACACCAGAGAGAGGCTCAAGGGACAAAAATAGGCAAGTGTCTTTAAAGA
TGCAGTTGAAGCAGTCAGTTAATAGAAGAAAGATGCCAAATTCTACTAGAGATCACTGTAAGGTATCCAA
AAGTGCTCACTCCCTACAGCCTAGCATTTCACAGAAAAGTGTTTTTCAGATGTTTCAGAGATGCACAAAG
TCTAGAGGGCCCTATTCTATAGTGTCACCTAAATGCTAGAGCTCGCTGATCAGCCTCGACTGTGCCTTCT
AGTTGCCAGCCATCTGTTGTTTGCCCCTCCCCCGTGCCTTCCTTGACCCTGGAAGGTGCCACTCCCACTG
TCCTTTCCTAATAAAATGAGGAAATTGCATCGCATTGTCTGAGTAGGTGTCATTCTATTCTGGGGGGTGG
GGTGGGGCAGGACAGCAAGGGGGAGGATTGGGAAGACAATAGCAGGCATGCTGGGGATGCGGTGGGCTCT
ATGGCTTCTGAGGCGGAAAGAACCAGCTGGGGCTCTAGGGGGTATCCCC
[124 nt withheld, positions 2780-2903]
C
[91 nt withheld, positions 2905-2995]
A
[49 nt withheld, positions 2997-3045]
CCTTTGACGTTGGAGTCCACGTTCTTT
[37 nt withheld, positions 3073-3109]
ACCCTATCTCGGTCTATTCTTTTGATTTATAAGGGATTTTGCCGATTTCGGCCTATTGGTTAAAAAATGA
GCTGATTTAACAAAAATTTAACGCGAATTAATTCTGTGGAATGTGTGTCAGTTAGGGTGTGGAAAGTCCC
CAGGCTCCCCAGCAGGCAGAAGTATGCAAAGCATGCATCTCAATTAGTCAGCAACCAGGTGTGGAAAGTC
CCCAGGCTCCCCAGCAGGCAGAAGTATGCAAAGCATGCATCTCAATTAGTCAGCAACCATAGTCCCGCCC
CTAACTCCGCCCATCCCGCCCCTAACTCCGCCCAGTTCCGCCCATTCTCCGCCCCATGGCTGACTAATTT
TTTTTATTTATGCAGAGGCCGAGGCCGCCTCTGCCTCTGAGCTATTCCAGAAGTAGTGAGGAGGCTTTTT
TGGAGGCCTAGGCTTTTGCAAAAAGCTCCCGGGAGCTTGTATATCCATTTTCGGATCTGATCAAGAGACA
GGATGAGGATCGTTTCGCATGATTGAACAAGATGGATTGCACGCAGGTTCTCCGGCCGCTTGGGTGGAGA
GGCTATTCGGCTATGACTGGGCACAACAGACAATCGGCTGCTCTGATGCCGCCGTGTTCCGGCTGTCAGC
GCAGGGGCGCCCGGTTCTTTTTGTCAAGACCGACCTGTCCGGTGCCCTGAATGAACTGCAGGACGAGGCA
GCGCGGCTATCGTGGCTGGCCACGACGGGCGTTCCTTGCGCAGCTGTGCTCGACGTTGTCACTGAAGCGG
GAAGGGACTGGCTGCTATTGGGCGAAGTGCCGGGGCAGGATCTCCTGTCATCTCACCTTGCTCCTGCCGA
GAAAGTATCCATCATGGCTGATGCAATGCGGCGGCTGCATACGCTTGATCCGGCTACCTGCCCATTCGAC
CACCAAGCGAAACATCGCATCGAGCGAGCACGTACTCGGATGGAAGCCGGTCTTGTCGATCAGGATGATC
TGGACGAAGAGCATCAGGGGCTCGCGCCAGCCGAACTGTTCGCCAGGCTCAAGGCGCGCATGCCCGACGG
CGAGGATCTCGTCGTGACCCATGGCGATGCCTGCTTGCCGAATATCATGGTGGAAAATGGCCGCTTTTCT
GGATTCATCGACTGTGGCCGGCTGGGTGTGGCGGACCGCTATCAGGACATAGCGTTGGCTACCCGTGATA
TTGCTGAAGAGCTTGGCGGCGAATGGGCTGACCGCTTCCTCGTGCTTTACGGTATCGCCGCTCCCGATTC
GCAGCGCATCGCCTTCTATCGCCTTCTTGACGAGTTCTTCTGAGCGGGACTCTGGGGTTCGAAATGACCG
ACCAAGCGACGCCCAACCTGCCATCACGAGATTTCGATTCCACCGCCGCCTTCTATGAAAGGTTGGGCTT
CGGAATCGTTTTCCGGGACGCCGGCTGGATGATCCTCCAGCGCGGGGATCTCATGCTGGAGTTCTTCGCC
CACCCCAACTTGTTTATTGCAGCTTATAATGGTTACAAATAAAGCAATAGCATCACAAATTTCACAAATA
AAGCATTTTTTTCACTGCATTCTAGTTGTGGTTTGTCCAAACTCATCAATGTATCTTATCATGTCTGTAT
ACCGTCGACCTCTAGCTAGAGCTTGGCGTAATCATGGTCATAGCTGTTTCCTGTGTGAAATTGTTATCCG
CTCACAATTCCACACAACATACGAGCCGGAAGCATAAAGTGTAAAGCCTGGGGTGCCTAATGAGTGAGCT
AACTCACATTAATTGCGTTGCGCTCACTGCCCGCTTTCCAGTCGGGAAACCTGTCGTGCCAGCTGCATTA
ATGAATCGGCCAACGCGCGGGGAGAGGCGGTTTGCGTATTGGGCGCTCTTCCGCTTCCTCGCTCACTGAC
TCGCTGCGCTCGGTCGTTCGGCTGCGGCGAGCGGTATCAGCTCACTCAAAGGCGGTAATACGGTTATCCA
CAGAATCAGGGGATAACGCAGGAAAGAACATGTGAGCAAAAGGCCAGCAAAAGGCCAGGAACCGTAAAAA
GGCCGCGTTGCTGGCGTTTTTCCATAGGCTCCGCCCCCCTGACGAGCATCACAAAAATCGACGCTCAAGT
CAGAGGTGGCGAAACCCGACAGGACTATAAAGATACCAGGCGTTTCCCCCTGGAAGCTCCCTCGTGCGCT
CTCCTGTTCCGACCCTGCCGCTTACCGGATACCTGTCCGCCTTTCTCCCTTCGGGAAGCGTGGCGCTTTC
TCATAGCTCACGCTGTAGGTATCTCAGTTCGGTGTAGGTCGTTCGCTCCAAGCTGGGCTGTGTGCACGAA
CCCCCCGTTCAGCCCGACCGCTGCGCCTTATCCGGTAACTATCGTCTTGAGTCCAACCCGGTAAGACACG
ACTTATCGCCACTGGCAGCAGCCACTGGTAACAGGATTAGCAGAGCGAGGTATGTAGGCGGTGCTACAGA
GTTCTTGAAGTGGTGGCCTAACTACGGCTACACTAGAAGAACAGTATTTGGTATCTGCGCTCTGCTGAAG
CCAGTTACCTTCGGAAAAAGAGTTGGTAGCTCTTGATCCGGCAAACAAACCACCGCTGGTAGCGGTGGTT
TTTTTGTTTGCAAGCAGCAGATTACGCGCAGAAAAAAAGGATCTCAAGAAGATCCTTTGATCTTTTCTAC
GGGGTCTGACGCTCAGTGGAACGAAAACTCACGTTAAGGGATTTTGGTCATGAGATTATCAAAAAGGATC
TTCACCTAGATCCTTTTAAATTAAAAATGAAGTTTTAAATCAATCTAAAGTATATATGAGTAAACTTGGT
CTGACAGTTACCAATGCTTAATCAGTGAGGCACCTATCTCAGCGATCTGTCTATTTCGTTCATCCATAGT
TGCCTGACTCCCCGTCGTGTAGATAACTACGATACGGGAGGGCTTACCATCTGGCCCCAGTGCTGCAATG
ATACCGCGAGACCCACGCTCACCGGCTCCAGATTTATCAGCAATAAACCAGCCAGCCGGAAGGGCCGAGC
GCAGAAGTGGTCCTGCAACTTTATCCGCCTCCATCCAGTCTATTAATTGTTGCCGGGAAGCTAGAGTAAG
TAGTTCGCCAGTTAATAGTTTGCGCAACGTTGTTGCCATTGCTACAGGCATCGTGGTGTCACGCTCGTCG
TTTGGTATGGCTTCATTCAGCTCCGGTTCCCAACGATCAAGGCGAGTTACATGATCCCCCATGTTGTGCA
AAAAAGCGGTTAGCTCCTTCGGTCCTCCGATCGTTGTCAGAAGTAAGTTGGCCGCAGTGTTATCACTCAT
GGTTATGGCAGCACTGCATAATTCTCTTACTGTCATGCCATCCGTAAGATGCTTTTCTGTGACTGGTGAG
TACTCAACCAAGTCATTCTGAGAATAGTGTATGCGGCGACCGAGTTGCTCTTGCCCGGCGTCAATACGGG
ATAATACCGCGCCACATAGCAGAACTTTAAAAGTGCTCATCATTGGAAAACGTTCTTCGGGGCGAAAACT
CTCAAGGATCTTACCGCTGTTGAGATCCAGTTCGATGTAACCCACTCGTGCACCCAACTGATCTTCAGCA
TCTTTTACTTTCACCAGCGTTTCTGGGTGAGCAAAAACAGGAAGGCAAAATGCCGCAAAAAAGGGAATAA
GGGCGACACGGAAATGTTGAATACTCATACTCTTCCTTTTTCAATATTATTGAAGCATTTATCAGGGTTA
TTGTCTCATGAGCGGATACATATTTGAATGTATTTAGAAAAATAAACAAATAGGGGTTCCGCGCACATTT
CCCCGAAAAGTGCCACCTGACGTCGACGGATCGGGAGATCTCCCGATCCCCTATGGTGCACTCTCAGTAC
AATCTGCTCTGATGCCGCATAGTTAAGCCAGTATCTGCTCCCTGCTTGTGTGTTGGAGGTCGCTGAGTAG
TGCGCGAGCAAAATTTAAGCTACAAC
